Addgene plasmid #26324: pcDNA3.2/V5 cand316
Depositing lab: David Bartel. Depositing organization: Whitehead Institute for Biomedical Research. Publication: Mammalian microRNAs: experimental evaluation of novel and previously annotated genes. Chiang HR, Schoenfeld LW, Ruby JG, Auyeung VC, Spies N, Baek D, Johnston WK, Russ C, Luo S, Babiarz JE, Blelloch R, Schroth GP, Nusbaum C, Bartel DP. Genes Dev. 2010 May 15. 24(10):992-1009. 10.1101/gad.1884710 PubMed 20413612.
Backbone
  Vector backbone: pcDNA3.2/V5-DEST
  Backbone manufacturer: Invitrogen
  Backbone size w/o insert (bp): 7711
  Vector type: Mammalian Expression
  Selectable markers: Neomycin (select with G418)
Growth in bacteria
  Bacterial resistance: Ampicillin, 100 μg/mL
  Growth temperature: 37°C
  Growth strain: DH5alpha
  Copy number: Unknown
Gene/Insert
  Gene/Insert name: cand316 (alt name: candidate 316)
  Species: H. sapiens (human)
  Insert size (bp): 382
  Cloning method: Gateway Cloning
  Sequencing primers: 5′ CMV-F; 3′ V5 reverse (5′-ACCGAGGAGAGGGTTAGGGAT-3′ )
Terms and licenses: Academic/Nonprofit Terms; Industry Terms: Not Available to Industry
Depositor comments: pre-miRNA hairpins and the surrounding regions were amplified from human genomic DNA using Pfu Polymerase and primers with Gateway (Invitrogen)- compatible ends designed to anneal about 100 nt upstream of and downstream from the miRNA hairpins. PCR products were inserted into Gateway vector pDONR221 and subsequently into pcDNA3.2/V5-DEST.
How to cite: pcDNA3.2/V5 cand316 was a gift from David Bartel (Addgene plasmid # 26324 ; http://n2t.net/addgene:26324 ; RRID:Addgene_26324)
