[The description below was written by a language model from this plasmid's Addgene catalogue record.]
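Description:
pcDNA3.2/V5 cand316 is a mammalian expression plasmid built on the commercial Gateway destination vector pcDNA3.2/V5-DEST (7711 bp without insert). It is propagated in E. coli under ampicillin selection and carries a neomycin resistance marker that allows G418 selection of transfected mammalian cells. No feature table accompanies the record, so individual backbone elements are not listed. However, the use of a CMV forward primer and a V5 reverse primer for sequencing is consistent with the insert lying between a CMV promoter and the vector's V5 epitope coding region.

The insert is a 382 bp fragment of human genomic DNA designated cand316 (candidate 316). According to the depositor's notes, it comprises a candidate pre-miRNA hairpin plus flanking sequence. It was amplified with primers placed about 100 nt upstream and downstream of the hairpin, recombined first into the entry vector pDONR221, and then transferred into the destination vector by Gateway cloning. The payload is therefore not a protein-coding sequence, and the V5 tag of the backbone is not relevant to its function. Instead, transcription in mammalian cells should yield a primary-miRNA-like transcript in which the hairpin sits in its native genomic context, available for processing by the cellular miRNA biogenesis machinery.

The associated study concerned the experimental evaluation of novel and previously annotated mammalian microRNA genes. The construct fits use as an overexpression tool to test whether this candidate locus actually gives rise to a mature small RNA. The record does not state the outcome for this particular candidate or its genomic location.
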