>Addgene plasmid #26324 | pcDNA3.2/V5 cand316 | depositor partial sequence | sequence record 12408 | Author sequence
CCCCTGAAGTTGGCTCACTATCGTCGCTGGAGACCCCAGCAGAGGGACGCTGCCCAGGCTGCGCAGCCCG
CGAGCCCGAGCGTCACGCGCACTTGCGCGCACCGCCCGCCTCTGGCCAGGACGCTTATACATCCGGAGGG
TGGGCAGTGCCCGCTCCTCCGACCTCCCTGCGCACCGGCCGGGCGCAGGGAGGGCCGGGGGCGGAGCCTG
GCCAGCCGAGGGAGCCGAGGACACGAGGACATGTTGGAGAACTTCAGGCCACTGGGTCGTATGCTGCCCC
CCGGCACCCAGCAGCCAGCCTGCCTGCCGGGAGAAGCTCTATGGCCCGACCAGGCTGGGCAGAGTGAGGC
CGAGGCCCGCCGCTCTGCCTGGTTTCTAGGCC
