>Addgene plasmid #26324 | pcDNA3.2/V5 cand316 | addgene partial sequence | sequence record 32476 | 26324 with CMV-F
CTCNTGGCTACTAGAGAACCCACTGCTTACTGGCTTATCGAAATTAATACGACTCACCTATAGGGAGACC
CAAGCTGGCTAGTTAAGCTATCAACAAGTTTGTACAAAAAAGCAGGCTCATATGCCCCTGAAGTTGGCTC
ACTATCGTCGCTGGAGACCCCAGCAGAGGGACGCTGCCCAGGCTGCGCAGCCCGCGAGCCCGAGCGTCAC
GCGCACTTGCGCGCACCGCCCGCCTCTGGCCAGGACGCTTATACATCCGGAGGGTGGGCAGTGCCCGCTC
CTCCGACCTCCCTGCGCACCGGCCGGGCGCAGGGAGGGCCGGGGGCGGAGCCTGGCCAGCCGAGGGAGCC
GAGGACACGAGGACATGTTGGAGAACTTCAGGCCACTGGGTCGTATGCTGCCCCCCGGCACCCAGCAGCC
AGCCTGCCTGCCGGGAGAAGCTCTATGGCCCGACCAGGCTGGGCAGAGTGAGGCCGAGGCCCGCCGCTCT
GCCTGGTTTCTAGGCCAAGCTTACCCAGCTTTCTTGTACAAAGTGGTTGATCTAGAGGGCCCGCGGTTCG
AAGGTAAGCCTATCCCTAACCCTCTCCTCGGTCTCGATTCTACGCGTACCGGTTAGTAATGAGTTTAAAC
GGGGGAGGCTAACTGAAACACGGAAGGAGACAATACCGGAAGGAACCCGCGCTATGACGGCAATAAAAAG
ACAGAATAAAACGCACGGGTGTTGGGTCGTTTGTTCATAAACGCGGGGTTCGGTCCCAGGGCTGGCACTC
TGTCGATACCCCACCGAGACCCCATTGGGGCCAATACGCCCGCGTTTCTTCCTTTTCCCCACCCCACCCC
CCAAGTTCGGGTGAAGGCCCAGGGCTCGCAGCCAACGTCGGGGCGGCAGGCCCTGCCATAACA
